Addgene plasmid #239428: pAAV-Egr1-CytoTape-V5
Purpose: CytoTape signal monomer for recording Egr1 promoter transcriptional activity
Depositing lab: Changyang Linghu. Depositing organization: University of Michigan. Publication: Scalable and multiplexed recorders of gene regulation dynamics across weeks. Zheng L, Shi D, Yan Y, Zhou B, Lim J, Hou Y, An B, Adhinarta JK, Lin M, Ko B, Joesten WC, Gautam M, Huez EDM, Kim EC, Klyder EG, Chang B, Pitchiaya S, Roberts MT, Cai DJ, Boyden ES, Wei D, Lio P, Linghu C. Nature. 2026 Jan 26. doi: 10.1038/s41586-026-10156-9. PubMed 41588170.
Backbone
  Vector backbone: pAAV-Egr1
  Backbone manufacturer: Epoch Life Science, Inc.
  Vector type: Mammalian Expression, AAV
Growth in bacteria
  Bacterial resistance: Ampicillin, 100 μg/mL
  Growth temperature: 37°C
  Growth strain: NEB Stable
  Copy number: High Copy
Gene/Insert
  Gene/Insert name: CytoTape-V5
  Species: Synthetic
  Entrez Gene: EGR1 (a.k.a. AT225, G0S30, KROX-24, NGFI-A, TIS8, ZIF-268, ZIF268, ZNF225)
  Promoter: Egr1 promoter
  Tag / fusion protein: V5-dMBP (C terminal on insert)
  Cloning method: Gibson Cloning
  Sequencing primers: 5′ TTGCGCAGATCGATAACTAGTGC; 3′ GCAAACAACAGATGGCTGGC
Terms and licenses: Academic/Nonprofit Terms; Industry Terms
Depositor comments: Please visit https://doi.org/10.1101/2025.05.10.653182 for bioRxiv preprint.
How to cite: pAAV-Egr1-CytoTape-V5 was a gift from Changyang Linghu (Addgene plasmid # 239428 ; http://n2t.net/addgene:239428 ; RRID:Addgene_239428)
