[The description below was written by a language model from this plasmid's Addgene catalogue record and pLannotate feature annotations shown in this document.]
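Description:
pAAV-Egr1-CytoTape-V5 is an AAV transfer plasmid for mammalian expression, built on a pAAV-Egr1 backbone. It carries a synthetic "CytoTape" signal monomer whose expression is controlled by the Egr1 promoter. The 6.8 kb plasmid is propagated in E. coli through a high-copy ColE1/pUC-type origin and selected with ampicillin via the β-lactamase gene and its native promoter. An f1 origin is also present. Two AAV2 inverted terminal repeats, one annotated only as a fragment, flank the expression cassette and allow it to be packaged into recombinant AAV particles when rep/cap and helper functions are supplied in trans.

The automated annotation does not label the Egr1 promoter itself. It presumably lies in the roughly 1 kb unannotated stretch between the attB4 and attB3 Gateway-type sites just inside the first ITR. Short T3 and T7 promoter sequences and an attB2 site follow, apparently remnants of cloning. The open reading frame is annotated as a region matching E. coli isoaspartyl dipeptidase (iadA), fused directly to a malE-derived maltose-binding protein segment and then a V5 epitope. This agrees with the catalogue's description of a C-terminal V5-dMBP tag, although the table places the MBP portion before V5. A bovine growth hormone polyadenylation signal terminates the transcript. Small lacZα, lacI and SV40 large T fragments appear to be backbone remnants.

The stated purpose is to record Egr1 promoter transcriptional activity. The V5-tagged monomer is made when this immediate-early gene promoter is active, so the epitope marks that activity within the CytoTape recording system. The record does not describe the other components of that system.
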