Features (pLannotate 1.2.2; 18 found; start..end, strand, type, name):
      5..74      -  CDS            lacZα (fragment): LacZα fragment of β-galactosidase; lacZ fragment
     69..201     -  repeat_region  AAV2 ITR (fragment): inverted terminal repeat of adeno-associated virus serotype 2 inverted
    280..300     -  protein_bind   attB4: mutant version of attB; core recombination site for the Gateway® BP reaction BP Clonase™
   1257..1277    +  protein_bind   attB3: mutant version of attB; core recombination site for the Gateway® BP reaction BP Clonase™
   1304..1322    +  promoter       T3 promoter: promoter for bacteriophage T3 RNA polymerase
   1386..1404    -  promoter       T7 promoter: promoter for bacteriophage T7 RNA polymerase
   1431..1451    -  protein_bind   attB2: mutant version of attB; core recombination site for the Gateway® BP reaction BP Clonase™
   1516..2685    +  CDS            iadA: IADA_ECOLI - Also known as yjiF. Experimental evidence at protein level: Swiss-Prot protein existence level 1. Catalyzes the hydrolytic cleavage of a subset of L- isoaspartyl (L-beta-aspartyl) dipeptides. Used to degrade proteins damaged by L-isoaspartyl residues formation. The best substrate for the enzyme reported thus far is iso-Asp-Leu. From Escherichia coli (strain K12).
   2686..3771    +  CDS            malE (fragment): MALE_ECO57 - Experimental evidence at protein level: Swiss-Prot protein existence level 1. Part of the ABC transporter complex MalEFGK involved in maltose/maltodextrin import. Binds maltose and higher maltodextrins. From Escherichia coli O157:H7.
   3772..3812    +  CDS            V5 tag (fragment): epitope tag from simian virus 5
   3838..4045    +  polyA_signal   bGH poly(A) signal: bovine growth hormone polyadenylation signal
   4076..4144    -  CDS            large T antigen (fragment): large T antigen from SV40 (simian virus 40)
   4215..4348    +  repeat_region  AAV2 ITR: inverted terminal repeat of adeno-associated virus serotype 2 inverted
   4342..4398    -  CDS            lacI (fragment): lac repressor; lacI; The lac repressor binds to the lac operator to inhibit transcription in E. coli. This inhibition can be relieved by adding lactose or isopropyl-β-D-thiogalactopyranoside (IPTG).
   4581..5169    -  rep_origin     ori: high-copy-number ColE1/pMB1/pBR322/pUC origin of replication
   5340..6200    -  CDS            AmpR: β-lactamase; bla; confers resistance to ampicillin, carbenicillin, and related antibiotics
   6201..6305    -  promoter       AmpR promoter: bla
   6358..6786    -  rep_origin     f1 ori (sequence partly withheld): f1 bacteriophage origin of replication; arrow indicates direction of (+) strand synthesis
>Addgene plasmid #239428 | pAAV-Egr1-CytoTape-V5 | addgene full sequence | sequence record 491021 | Addgene NGS Result
CCCATTCGCCATTCAGGCTGCGCAACTGTTGGGAAGGGCGATCGGTGCGGGCCTCTTCGCTATTACGCCA
GCTGCGCGCTCGCTCGCTCACTGAGGCCGCCCGGGCAAAGCCCGGGCGTCGGGCGACCTTTGGTCGCCCG
GCCTCAGTGAGCGAGCGAGCGCGCAGAGAGGGAGTGGCCAACTCCATCACTAGGGGTTCCTTGTAGTTAA
TGATTAACCCGCCATGCTACTTATCTACGTAGCCATGCTCTAGGAAGATCGTAGGTTAATTAAACGCGTC
AACTTTTCTATACAAAGTTGAGACACCGTGCCATAGATCGAGGCCCGGGGTCAAGGCCCCGCCTCTCCTG
GGCGGCCCCTGCCCAGGCGGGCCCAGCCGCTCCTCCCCCGCACTCCCGGTTCGCTCTCACGGTCCCTGAG
GTGGGCGGGCGGGCCCTGGATGACAGCGATAGAACCCCGGCCCGACTCGCCCTCGCCCCCGCTCTGGGTC
TGGGCTTCCCCAGCCTAGTTCACGCCTAGGAGCCGCCTGAGCAGCCGCGCGCCCAGCGCCACACGCCACG
AGCCCTCCCCGCCTGGGCGTCCCCGGATCCCGCGAGCGCTCGGGCTCCCGGCTTGGAACCAGGGAGGAGG
GAGGGAGCGAGGGAGCAACCAGCTGCGACCCGGAAATGCCATATAAGGAGCAGGAAGGATCCCCCGCCGG
AACAACCCTTATTTGGGCAGCACCTTATTTGGAGTGGCCCGATATGGCCCGGCCGCTTCCGGCTCTGGGA
GGAGGGAAGAAGGCGGAGGGAGGGGCAACGCGGGAACTCCGGAGCTGCGCGGGTCCCGGAGGCCCCGGCG
GCGGCTAGAGCTCTAGGCTTCCCCGAAGCCTGGGCGCCTGGGATGCGGGCGCGGGCGCGGGCCCTAGGGT
GCAGGATGGAGGTGCCGGGCGCTGTCGGATGGGGGGCTTCACGTCGCTCCGGGTCCTCCCGGCCGGTCCT
GCCATATTAGGGCTTCCTGCTTCCCATATATGGCCATGTACGTCACGACGGAGGCGGACCCGTGCCGTTC
CAGACCCTTCAAATAGAGGCGGATCCGGGGAGTCGCGAGAGATCCCAGCGCGCAGAACTTGGGGAGCCGC
CGCCGCCATCCGCCGCCGCAGCCAGCTTCCGCCGCCGCAGGACCGGCCCCTGCCCCAGCCTCCGCAGCCG
CGGCGCGTCCACGCCCGCCCGCGCCCAGGGCGAGTCGGGGTCGCCGCCTGCACGCTTCTCAGTGTTCAAC
TTTGTATAATAAAGTTGAGCTAGTTGCTAAGTCTGCCGAGTAGAATTAACCCTCACTAAAGGGTAGGTGA
CACTATATCATCTACAAACTTTACATAGACCGACAACATTCTATACTTCTATACTCCTATAGTGAGTCGT
ATTAGTAGACGCGAGTCAATGCATGTACGACAGCTTTCTTGTACAAAGTGGTTCGATATCAAGATCTGGC
CTCGGCGGCCAAGCTTGGCAATCCGGTACTGTTGGTAAAGCCACCATGATTGACTATACTGCTGCTGGTT
TCACCCTCCTCCAAGGTGCACATCTGTACGCTCCTGAAGACAGAGGTATCTGCGATGTGCTGGTTGCCAA
CGGTAAGATCATCGCTGTGGCCTCCAACATTCCTAGCGACATCGTTCCAAACTGCACCGTTGTCGATCTG
AGCGGACAGATCCTCTGTCCAGGATTCATTGATCAGCACGTGCACCTCATTGGAGGAGGAGGCGAAGCTG
GTCCTACTACTAGAACTCCCGAAGTCGCACTGTCTCGCCTCACAGAGGCAGGCGTTACCTCCGTCGTGGG
ACTCCTGGGTACTGATAGCATCTCTAGGCACCCTGAGTCTCTGCTGGCAAAGACCAGAGCCCTCAATGAG
GAGGGTATCTCCGCTTGGATGCTGACTGGTGCTTATCACGTCCCATCTCGCACCATTACTGGCAGCGTGG
AGAAGGACGTTGCAATCATCGACAGAGTGATCGGTGTTAAGTGCGCTATCTCCGACCACAGGAGCGCTGC
TCCCGACGTCTATCACCTGGCCAACATGGCAGCCGAGAGCAGAGTCGGTGGTCTGCTCGGTGGCAAGCCA
GGAGTTACCGTGTTCCACATGGGTGACTCTAAGAAGGCACTGCAACCCATCTATGACCTGCTGGAGAACT
GTGACGTCCCAATCTCCAAGCTGCTGCCTACCCACGTCAACAGGAACGTGCCTCTCTTCTACCAAGCTCT
GGAGTTCGCAAGAAAGGGTGGCACCATCGACATCACCTCTAGCATTGATGAACCCGTCGCTCCAGCTGAG
GGAATCGCAAGGGCTGTCCAAGCAGGTATCCCACTGGCAAGGGTGACACTCAGCTCTGATGGCAACGGCT
CCCAGCCATTCTTCGATGATGAAGGAAATCTGACTCACATTGGCGTGGCTGGATTTGAAACTCTCCTGGA
AACAGTTCAGGTTCTGGTTAAGGACTACGACTTCAGCATTTCTGACGCTCTCAGACCACTCACCTCTAGC
GTCGCTGGCTTCCTGAACCTGACTGGTAAAGGCGAAATCAAACCTGGTAATGACGCTGATCTGCTGGTGA
TGACACCCGAACTGCGCATTGAGCAGGTCTATGCAAGAGGAAAGCTGATGGTTAAGGACGGAAAGGCTTG
TGTCAAGGGCACATTCGAGACTGCTGGCAAACTGGTTATCTGGATCAATGGCGATAAGGGCTACAATGGC
CTGGCAGAGGTCGGTAAGAAGTTCGAGAAAGATACAGGCATCAAAGTTACTGTGGAACACCCAGATAAGC
TGGAGGAGAAGTTCCCTCAGGTCGCAGCAACTGGCGACGGTCCAGACATCATCTTCTGGGCACACGATAG
GTTCGGTGGCTATGCCCAATCTGGCCTGCTGGCTGAGATTACTCCTGATAAGGCTTTCCAGGACAAGCTG
TATCCATTCACCTGGGATGCTGTGAGATACAATGGCAAGCTGATCGCATACCCTATTGCTGTGGAAGCTC
TGAGCCTGATCTACAACAAGGACCTGCTGCCTAATCCTCCTAAGACATGGGAAGAAATCCCTGCACTGGA
CAAGGAACTGAAGGCCAAAGGCAAGTCCGCACTGATGTTCAACCTGCAGGAGCCTTACTTTACCTGGCCA
CTGATTGCTGCCGACGGTGGTTACGCTTTCAAGTACGAGAATGGTAAGTACGACATCAAAGATGTGGGTG
TGGACAATGCTGGTGCCAAAGCTGGTCTGACTTTCCTGGTGGATCTGATCAAGAACAAGCACATGAATGC
AGACACTGACTATTCTATCGCAGAGGCTGCTTTCAACAAAGGCGAAACCGCAATGACTATCAATGGTCCT
TGGGCATGGTCTAACATCGACACTAGCAAAGTCAACTACGGTGTCACCGTTCTGCCAACCTTCAAGGGTC
AGCCAAGCAAACCTTTCGTTGGCGTGCTGAGCGCAGGTATCAACGCTGCCTCTCCTAACAAAGAGCTGGC
TAAGGAGTTTCTGGAGAACTACCTGCTGACAGACGAAGGTCTGGAGGCAGTGAACAAGGACAAGCCACTG
GGTGCCGTGGCTCTGAAGAGCTACGAAGAAGAACTGGCCAAGGACCCTCGCATCGCTGCTACAATGGAGA
ACGCACAGAAGGGTGAGATCATGCCAAACATCCCACAGATGAGCGCATTCTGGTATGCCGTGAGGACCGC
TGTTATCAACGCAGCTTCTGGCAGACAGACCGTGGATGAAGCCCTGAAAGACGCACAGACCGGTAAGCCT
ATCCCTAACCCTCTGCTCGGTCTCGATTCTACCTAAGCGGCCGCTCATAAAGCTCGACTGTGCCTTCTAG
TTGCCAGCCATCTGTTGTTTGCCCCTCCCCCGTGCCTTCCTTGACCCTGGAAGGTGCCACTCCCACTGTC
CTTTCCTAATAAAATGAGGAAATTGCATCGCATTGTCTGAGTAGGTGTCATTCTATTCTGGGGGGTGGGG
TGGGGCAGGACAGCAAGGGGGAGGATTGGGAAGACAATAGCAGGCATGCTGGGGATGCGGTCCGGACTGT
ACAATTGCATTCATTTTATGTTTCAGGTTCAGGGGGAGATGTGGGAGGTTTTTTAAAGCAAGTAAAACCT
CTACAAATGTGGTAAAATCGATAAGGATCTTCCTAGAGCATGGCTACGTAGATAAGTAGCATGGCGGGTT
AATCATTAACTACAAGGAACCCCTAGTGATGGAGTTGGCCACTCCCTCTCTGCGCGCTCGCTCGCTCACT
GAGGCCGGGCGACCAAAGGTCGCCCGACGCCCGGGCTTTGCCCGGGCGGCCTCAGTGAGCGAGCGAGCGC
GCAGCTGCATTAATGAATCGGCCAACGCGCGGGGAGAGGCGGTTTGCGTATTGGGCGCTCTTCCGCTTCC
TCGCTCACTGACTCGCTGCGCTCGGTCGTTCGGCTGCGGCGAGCGGTATCAGCTCACTCAAAGGCGGTAA
TACGGTTATCCACAGAATCAGGGGATAACGCAGGAAAGAACATGTGAGCAAAAGGCCAGCAAAAGGCCAG
GAACCGTAAAAAGGCCGCGTTGCTGGCGTTTTTCCATAGGCTCCGCCCCCCTGACGAGCATCACAAAAAT
CGACGCTCAAGTCAGAGGTGGCGAAACCCGACAGGACTATAAAGATACCAGGCGTTTCCCCCTGGAAGCT
CCCTCGTGCGCTCTCCTGTTCCGACCCTGCCGCTTACCGGATACCTGTCCGCCTTTCTCCCTTCGGGAAG
CGTGGCGCTTTCTCATAGCTCACGCTGTAGGTATCTCAGTTCGGTGTAGGTCGTTCGCTCCAAGCTGGGC
TGTGTGCACGAACCCCCCGTTCAGCCCGACCGCTGCGCCTTATCCGGTAACTATCGTCTTGAGTCCAACC
CGGTAAGACACGACTTATCGCCACTGGCAGCAGCCACTGGTAACAGGATTAGCAGAGCGAGGTATGTAGG
CGGTGCTACAGAGTTCTTGAAGTGGTGGCCTAACTACGGCTACACTAGAAGAACAGTATTTGGTATCTGC
GCTCTGCTGAAGCCAGTTACCTTCGGAAAAAGAGTTGGTAGCTCTTGATCCGGCAAACAAACCACCGCTG
GTAGCGGTGGTTTTTTTGTTTGCAAGCAGCAGATTACGCGCAGAAAAAAAGGATCTCAAGAAGATCCTTT
GATCTTTTCTACGGGGTCTGACGCTCAGTGGAACGAAAACTCACGTTAAGGGATTTTGGTCATGAGATTA
TCAAAAAGGATCTTCACCTAGATCCTTTTAAATTAAAAATGAAGTTTTAAATCAATCTAAAGTATATATG
AGTAAACTTGGTCTGACAGTTACCAATGCTTAATCAGTGAGGCACCTATCTCAGCGATCTGTCTATTTCG
TTCATCCATAGTTGCCTGACTCCCCGTCGTGTAGATAACTACGATACGGGAGGGCTTACCATCTGGCCCC
AGTGCTGCAATGATACCGCGAGACCCACGCTCACCGGCTCCAGATTTATCAGCAATAAACCAGCCAGCCG
GAAGGGCCGAGCGCAGAAGTGGTCCTGCAACTTTATCCGCCTCCATCCAGTCTATTAATTGTTGCCGGGA
AGCTAGAGTAAGTAGTTCGCCAGTTAATAGTTTGCGCAACGTTGTTGCCATTGCTACAGGCATCGTGGTG
TCACGCTCGTCGTTTGGTATGGCTTCATTCAGCTCCGGTTCCCAACGATCAAGGCGAGTTACATGATCCC
CCATGTTGTGCAAAAAAGCGGTTAGCTCCTTCGGTCCTCCGATCGTTGTCAGAAGTAAGTTGGCCGCAGT
GTTATCACTCATGGTTATGGCAGCACTGCATAATTCTCTTACTGTCATGCCATCCGTAAGATGCTTTTCT
GTGACTGGTGAGTACTCAACCAAGTCATTCTGAGAATAGTGTATGCGGCGACCGAGTTGCTCTTGCCCGG
CGTCAATACGGGATAATACCGCGCCACATAGCAGAACTTTAAAAGTGCTCATCATTGGAAAACGTTCTTC
GGGGCGAAAACTCTCAAGGATCTTACCGCTGTTGAGATCCAGTTCGATGTAACCCACTCGTGCACCCAAC
TGATCTTCAGCATCTTTTACTTTCACCAGCGTTTCTGGGTGAGCAAAAACAGGAAGGCAAAATGCCGCAA
AAAAGGGAATAAGGGCGACACGGAAATGTTGAATACTCATACTCTTCCTTTTTCAATATTATTGAAGCAT
TTATCAGGGTTATTGTCTCATGAGCGGATACATATTTGAATGTATTTAGAAAAATAAACAAATAGGGGTT
CCGCGCACATTTCCCCGAAAAGTGCCACCTAAATTGTAAGCGTTAATATTTTGTTAAAATTCGCGTTAAA
TTTTTGTTAAATCAGCTCATTTTTTAACCAATAGGCCGAAATCGGCAAAATCCCTTATAAATCAAAAGAA
TAGACCGAGATAGGGT
[37 nt withheld, positions 6457-6493]
AAAGAACGTGGACTCCAACGTCAAAGG
[49 nt withheld, positions 6521-6569]
T
[91 nt withheld, positions 6571-6661]
G
[124 nt withheld, positions 6663-6786]
